>Addgene plasmid #116198 | pHAGE-BRAF-V600Ifs*13 | addgene full sequence | sequence record 231461 | Addgene NGS Result
TGGAAGGGCTAATTCACTCCCAAAGAAGACAAGATATCCTTGATCTGTGGATCTACCACACACAAGGCTA
CTTCCCTGATTAGCAGAACTACACACCAGGGCCAGGGGTCAGATATCCACTGACCTTTGGATGGTGCTAC
AAGCTAGTACCAGTTGAGCCAGATAAGGTAGAAGAGGCCAATAAAGGAGAGAACACCAGCTTGTTACACC
CTGTGAGCCTGCATGGGATGGATGACCCGGAGAGAGAAGTGTTAGAGTGGAGGTTTGACAGCCGCCTAGC
ATTTCATCACGTGGCCCGAGAGCTGCATCCGGAGTACTTCAAGAACTGCTGATATCGAGCTTGCTACAAG
GGACTTTCCGCTGGGGACTTTCCAGGGAGGCGTGGCCTGGGCGGGACTGGGGAGTGGCGAGCCCTCAGAT
CCTGCATATAAGCAGCTGCTTTTTGCCTGTACTGGGTCTCTCTGGTTAGACCAGATCTGAGCCTGGGAGC
TCTCTGGCTAACTAGGGAACCCACTGCTTAAGCCTCAATAAAGCTTGCCTTGAGTGCTTCAAGTAGTGTG
TGCCCGTCTGTTGTGTGACTCTGGTAACTAGAGATCCCTCAGACCCTTTTAGTCAGTGTGGAAAATCTCT
AGCAGTGGCGCCCGAACAGGGACTTGAAAGCGAAAGGGAAACCAGAGGAGCTCTCTCGACGCAGGACTCG
GCTTGCTGAAGCGCGCACGGCAAGAGGCGAGGGGCGGCGACTGGTGAGTACGCCAAAAATTTTGACTAGC
GGAGGCTAGAAGGAGAGAGATGGGTGCGAGAGCGTCAGTATTAAGCGGGGGAGAATTAGATCGCGATGGG
AAAAAATTCGGTTAAGGCCAGGGGGAAAGAAAAAATATAAATTAAAACATATAGTATGGGCAAGCAGGGA
GCTAGAACGATTCGCAGTTAATCCTGGCCTGTTAGAAACATCAGAAGGCTGTAGACAAATACTGGGACAG
CTACAACCATCCCTTCAGACAGGATCAGAAGAACTTAGATCATTATATAATACAGTAGCAACCCTCTATT
GTGTGCATCAAAGGATAGAGATAAAAGACACCAAGGAAGCTTTAGACAAGATAGAGGAAGAGCAAAACAA
AAGTAAGACCACCGCACAGCAAGCGGCCGGCCGCTGATCTTCAGACCTGGAGGAGGAGATATGAGGGACA
ATTGGAGAAGTGAATTATATAAATATAAAGTAGTAAAAATTGAACCATTAGGAGTAGCACCCACCAAGGC
AAAGAGAAGAGTGGTGCAGAGAGAAAAAAGAGCAGTGGGAATAGGAGCTTTGTTCCTTGGGTTCTTGGGA
GCAGCAGGAAGCACTATGGGCGCAGCGTCAATGACGCTGACGGTACAGGCCAGACAATTATTGTCTGGTA
TAGTGCAGCAGCAGAACAATTTGCTGAGGGCTATTGAGGCGCAACAGCATCTGTTGCAACTCACAGTCTG
GGGCATCAAGCAGCTCCAGGCAAGAATCCTGGCTGTGGAAAGATACCTAAAGGATCAACAGCTCCTGGGG
ATTTGGGGTTGCTCTGGAAAACTCATTTGCACCACTGCTGTGCCTTGGAATGCTAGTTGGAGTAATAAAT
CTCTGGAACAGATTTGGAATCACACGACCTGGATGGAGTGGGACAGAGAAATTAACAATTACACAAGCTT
AATACACTCCTTAATTGAAGAATCGCAAAACCAGCAAGAAAAGAATGAACAAGAATTATTGGAATTAGAT
AAATGGGCAAGTTTGTGGAATTGGTTTAACATAACAAATTGGCTGTGGTATATAAAATTATTCATAATGA
TAGTAGGAGGCTTGGTAGGTTTAAGAATAGTTTTTGCTGTACTTTCTATAGTGAATAGAGTTAGGCAGGG
ATATTCACCATTATCGTTTCAGACCCACCTCCCAACCCCGAGGGGACCCGACAGGCCCGAAGGAATAGAA
GAAGAAGGTGGAGAGAGAGACAGAGACAGATCCATTCGATTAGTGAACGGATCTCGACGGTATCGCCGAA
TTCACAAATGGCAGTATTCATCCACAATTTTAAAAGAAAAGGGGGGATTGGGGGGTACAGTGCAGGGGAA
AGAATAGTAGACATAATAGCAACAGACATACAAACTAAAGAATTACAAAAACAAATTACAAAAATTCAAA
ATTTTCGGGTTTATTACAGGGACAGCAGAGATCCAGTTTGGACTAGTCGTGAGGCTCCGGTGCCCGTCAG
TGGGCAGAGCGCACATCGCCCACAGTCCCCGAGAAGTTGGGGGGAGGGGTCGGCAATTGAACCGGTGCCT
AGAGAAGGTGGCGCGGGGTAAACTGGGAAAGTGATGTCGTGTACTGGCTCCGCCTTTTTCCCGAGGGTGG
GGGAGAACCGTATATAAGTGCAGTAGTCGCCGTGAACGTTCTTTTTCGCAACGGGTTTGCCGCCAGAACA
CAGGTAAGTGCCGTGTGTGGTTCCCGCGGGCCTGGCCTCTTTACGGGTTATGGCCCTTGCGTGCCTTGAA
TTACTTCCACCTGGCTGCAGTACGTGATTCTTGATCCCGAGCTTCGGGTTGGAAGTGGGTGGGAGAGTTC
GAGGCCTTGCGCTTAAGGAGCCCCTTCGCCTCGTGCTTGAGTTGAGGCCTGGCCTGGGCGCTGGGGCCGC
CGCGTGCGAATCTGGTGGCACCTTCGCGCCTGTCTCGCTGCTTTCGATAAGTCTCTAGCCATTTAAAATT
TTTGATGACCTGCTGCGACGCTTTTTTTCTGGCAAGATAGTCTTGTAAATGCGGGCCAAGATCTGCACAC
TGGTATTTCGGTTTTTGGGGCCGCGGGCGGCGACGGGGCCCGTGCGTCCCAGCGCACATGTTCGGCGAGG
CGGGGCCTGCGAGCGCGGCCACCGAGAATCGGACGGGGGTAGTCTCAAGCTGGCCGGCCTGCTCTGGTGC
CTGGCCTCGCGCCGCCGTGTATCGCCCCGCCCTGGGCGGCAAGGCTGGCCCGGTCGGCACCAGTTGCGTG
AGCGGAAAGATGGCCGCTTCCCGGCCCTGCTGCAGGGAGCTCAAAATGGAGGACGCGGCGCTCGGGAGAG
CGGGCGGGTGAGTCACCCACACAAAGGAAAAGGGCCTTTCCGTCCTCAGCCGTCGCTTCATGTGACTCCA
CGGAGTACCGGGCGCCGTCCAGGCACCTCGATTAGTTCTCGAGCTTTTGGAGTACGTCGTCTTTAGGTTG
GGGGGAGGGGTTTTATGCGATGGAGTTTCCCCACACTGAGTGGGTGGAGACTGAAGTTAGGCCAGCTTGG
CACTTGATGTAATTCTCCTTGGAATTTGCCCTTTTTGAGTTTGGATCTTGGTTCATTCTCAAGCCTCAGA
CAGTGGTTCAAAGTTTTTTTCTTCCATTTCAGGTGTCGTGAAGCGGCCCTGCAGATATCAACAAGTTTGT
ACAAAAAAGCAGGCACCATGGCGGCGCTGAGCGGTGGCGGTGGTGGCGGCGCGGAGCCGGGCCAGGCTCT
GTTCAACGGGGACATGGAGCCCGAGGCCGGCGCCGGCGCCGGCGCCGCGGCCTCTTCGGCTGCGGACCCT
GCCATTCCGGAGGAGGTGTGGAATATCAAACAAATGATTAAGTTGACACAGGAACATATAGAGGCCCTAT
TGGACAAATTTGGTGGGGAGCATAATCCACCATCAATATATCTGGAGGCCTATGAAGAATACACCAGCAA
GCTAGATGCACTCCAACAAAGAGAACAACAGTTATTGGAATCTCTGGGGAACGGAACTGATTTTTCTGTT
TCTAGCTCTGCATCAATGGATACCGTTACATCTTCTTCCTCTTCTAGCCTTTCAGTGCTACCTTCATCTC
TTTCAGTTTTTCAAAATCCCACAGATGTGGCACGGAGCAACCCCAAGTCACCACAAAAACCTATCGTTAG
AGTCTTCCTGCCCAACAAACAGAGGACAGTGGTACCTGCAAGGTGTGGAGTTACAGTCCGAGACAGTCTA
AAGAAAGCACTGATGATGAGAGGTCTAATCCCAGAGTGCTGTGCTGTTTACAGAATTCAGGATGGAGAGA
AGAAACCAATTGGTTGGGACACTGATATTTCCTGGCTTACTGGAGAAGAATTGCATGTGGAAGTGTTGGA
GAATGTTCCACTTACAACACACAACTTTGTACGAAAAACGTTTTTCACCTTAGCATTTTGTGACTTTTGT
CGAAAGCTGCTTTTCCAGGGTTTCCGCTGTCAAACATGTGGTTATAAATTTCACCAGCGTTGTAGTACAG
AAGTTCCACTGATGTGTGTTAATTATGACCAACTTGATTTGCTGTTTGTCTCCAAGTTCTTTGAACACCA
CCCAATACCACAGGAAGAGGCGTCCTTAGCAGAGACTGCCCTAACATCTGGATCATCCCCTTCCGCACCC
GCCTCGGACTCTATTGGGCCCCAAATTCTCACCAGTCCGTCTCCTTCAAAATCCATTCCAATTCCACAGC
CCTTCCGACCAGCAGATGAAGATCATCGAAATCAATTTGGGCAACGAGACCGATCCTCATCAGCTCCCAA
TGTGCATATAAACACAATAGAACCTGTCAATATTGATGACTTGATTAGAGACCAAGGATTTCGTGGTGAT
GGAGGATCAACCACAGGTTTGTCTGCTACCCCCCCTGCCTCATTACCTGGCTCACTAACTAACGTGAAAG
CCTTACAGAAATCTCCAGGACCTCAGCGAGAAAGGAAGTCATCTTCATCCTCAGAAGACAGGAATCGAAT
GAAAACACTTGGTAGACGGGACTCGAGTGATGATTGGGAGATTCCTGATGGGCAGATTACAGTGGGACAA
AGAATTGGATCTGGATCATTTGGAACAGTCTACAAGGGAAAGTGGCATGGTGATGTGGCAGTGAAAATGT
TGAATGTGACAGCACCTACACCTCAGCAGTTACAAGCCTTCAAAAATGAAGTAGGAGTACTCAGGAAAAC
ACGACATGTGAATATCCTACTCTTCATGGGCTATTCCACAAAGCCACAACTGGCTATTGTTACCCAGTGG
TGTGAGGGCTCCAGCTTGTATCACCATCTCCATATCATTGAGACCAAATTTGAGATGATCAAACTTATAG
ATATTGCACGACAGACTGCACAGGGCATGGATTACTTACACGCCAAGTCAATCATCCACAGAGACCTCAA
GAGTAATAATATATTTCTTCATGAAGACCTCACAGTAAAAATAGGTGATTTTGGTCTAGCTACAATACAG
GAAATCTCGATGGAGTGGGTCCCATCAGTTTGAACAGTTGTCTGGATCCATTTTGTGGATGGCACCAGAA
GTCATCAGAATGCAAGATAAAAATCCATACAGCTTTCAGTCAGATGTATATGCATTTGGAATTGTTCTGT
ATGAATTGATGACTGGACAGTTACCTTATTCAAACATCAACAACAGGGACCAGATAATTTTTATGGTGGG
ACGAGGATACCTGTCTCCAGATCTCAGTAAGGTACGGAGTAACTGTCCAAAAGCCATGAAGAGATTAATG
GCAGAGTGCCTCAAAAAGAAAAGAGATGAGAGACCACTCTTTCCCCAAATTCTCGCCTCTATTGAGCTGC
TGGCCCGCTCATTGCCAAAAATTCACCGCAGTGCATCAGAACCCTCCTTGAATCGGGCTGGTTTCCAAAC
AGAGGATTTTAGTCTATATGCTTGTGCTTCTCCAAAAACACCCATCCAGGCAGGGGGATATGGTGCGTTT
CCTGTCCACTAGAACCCAGCTTTCTTGTACAAAGTGGTGATATCCAATTAACCCTCACTAAAGGATGTAA
TTGTGAATAATGTATGTGCCCTATAGTGAGTCGTATTACCACCCAACTTTTCTATACAAAGTGGTTGATA
TCCAGCACAGTGGCGGCCGCTCGAGTCTAGAGGGCCCGCGGTTCGAAGGTAAGCCTATCCCTAACCCTCT
CCTCGGTCTCGATTCTACGCGTACCGGTTAGTAATGAGATCCCTCCCCCCCCCCTAACGTTACTGGCCGA
AGCCGCTTGGAATAAGGCCGGTGTGCGTTTGTCTATATGTTATTTTCCACCATATTGCCGTCTTTTGGCA
ATGTGAGGGCCCGGAAACCTGGCCCTGTCTTCTTGACGAGCATTCCTAGGGGTCTTTCCCCTCTCGCCAA
AGGAATGCAAGGTCTGTTGAATGTCGTGAAGGAAGCAGTTCCTCTGGAAGCTTCTTGAAGACAAACAACG
TCTGTAGCGACCCTTTGCAGGCAGCGGAACCCCCCACCTGGCGACAGGTGCCTCTGCGGCCAAAAGCCAC
GTGTATAAGATACACCTGCAAAGGCGGCACAACCCCAGTGCCACGTTGTGAGTTGGATAGTTGTGGAAAG
AGTCAAATGGCTCTCCTCAAGCGTATTCAACAAGGGGCTGAAGGATGCCCAGAAGGTACCCCATTGTATG
GGATCTGATCTGGGGCCTCGGTGCACATGCTTTACATGTGTTTAGTCGAGGTTAAAAAAACGTCTAGGCC
CCCCGAACCACGGGGACGTGGTTTTCCTTTGAAAAACACGATGATAATATGGCCACACATATGACCGAGT
ACAAGCCCACGGTGCGCCTCGCCACCCGCGACGACGTCCCCAGGGCCGTACGCACCCTCGCCGCCGCGTT
CGCCGACTACCCCGCCACGCGCCACACCGTCGATCCGGACCGCCACATCGAGCGGGTCACCGAGCTGCAA
GAACTCTTCCTCACGCGCGTCGGGCTCGACATCGGCAAGGTGTGGGTCGCGGACGACGGCGCCGCGGTGG
CGGTCTGGACCACGCCGGAGAGCGTCGAAGCGGGGGCGGTGTTCGCCGAGATCGGCCCGCGCATGGCCGA
GTTGAGCGGTTCCCGGCTGGCCGCGCAGCAACAGATGGAAGGCCTCCTGGCGCCGCACCGGCCCAAGGAG
CCCGCGTGGTTCCTGGCCACCGTCGGCGTCTCGCCCGACCACCAGGGCAAGGGTCTGGGCAGCGCCGTCG
TGCTCCCCGGAGTGGAGGCGGCCGAGCGCGCCGGGGTGCCCGCCTTCCTGGAGACCTCCGCGCCCCGCAA
CCTCCCCTTCTACGAGCGGCTCGGCTTCACCGTCACCGCCGACGTCGAGGTGCCCGAAGGACCGCGCACC
TGGTGCATGACCCGCAAGCCCGGTGCCTAAATCGATAGATCCTAATCAACCTCTGGATTACAAAATTTGT
GAAAGATTGACTGGTATTCTTAACTATGTTGCTCCTTTTACGCTATGTGGATACGCTGCTTTAATGCCTT
TGTATCATGCTATTGCTTCCCGTATGGCTTTCATTTTCTCCTCCTTGTATAAATCCTGGTTGCTGTCTCT
TTATGAGGAGTTGTGGCCCGTTGTCAGGCAACGTGGCGTGGTGTGCACTGTGTTTGCTGACGCAACCCCC
ACTGGTTGGGGCATTGCCACCACCTGTCAGCTCCTTTCCGGGACTTTCGCTTTCCCCCTCCCTATTGCCA
CGGCGGAACTCATCGCCGCCTGCCTTGCCCGCTGCTGGACAGGGGCTCGGCTGTTGGGCACTGACAATTC
CGTGGTGTTGTCGGGGAAATCATCGTCCTTTCCTTGGCTGCTCGCCTGTGTTGCCACCTGGATTCTGCGC
GGGACGTCCTTCTGCTACGTCCCTTCGGCCCTCAATCCAGCGGACCTTCCTTCCCGCGGCCTGCTGCCGG
CTCTGCGGCCTCTTCCGCGTCTTCGCCTTCGCCCTCAGACGAGTCGGATCTCCCTTTGGGCCGCCTCCCC
GCCTGAGATCCTTTAAGACCAATGACTTACAAGGCAGCTGTAGATCTTAGCCACTTTTTAAAAGAAAAGG
GGGGACTGGAAGGGCTAATTCACTCCCAACGAAGACAAGATCTGCTTTTTGCTTGTACTGGGTCTCTCTG
GTTAGACCAGATCTGAGCCTGGGAGCTCTCTGGCTAACTAGGGAACCCACTGCTTAAGCCTCAATAAAGC
TTGCCTTGAGTGCTTCAAGTAGTGTGTGCCCGTCTGTTGTGTGACTCTGGTAACTAGAGATCCCTCAGAC
CCTTTTAGTCAGTGTGGAAAATCTCTAGCAGTAGTAGTTCATGTCATCTTATTATTCAGTATTTATAACT
TGCAAAGAAATGAATATCAGAGAGTGAGAGGCCCGGGTTAATTAAGGAAAGGGCTAGATCATTCTTGAAG
ACGAAAGGGCCTCGTGATACGCCTATTTTTATAGGTTAATGTCATGATAATAATGGTTTCTTAGACGTCA
GGTGGCACTTTTCGGGGAAATGTGCGCGGAACCCCTATTTGTTTATTTTTCTAAATACATTCAAATATGT
ATCCGCTCATGAGACAATAACCCTGATAAATGCTTCAATAATATTGAAAAAGGAAGAGTATGAGTATTCA
ACATTTCCGTGTCGCCCTTATTCCCTTTTTTGCGGCATTTTGCCTTCCTGTTTTTGCTCACCCAGAAACG
CTGGTGAAAGTAAAAGATGCTGAAGATCAGTTGGGTGCACGAGTGGGTTACATCGAACTGGATCTCAACA
GCGGTAAGATCCTTGAGAGTTTTCGCCCCGAAGAACGTTTTCCAATGATGAGCACTTTTAAAGTTCTGCT
ATGTGGCGCGGTATTATCCCGTGTTGACGCCGGGCAAGAGCAACTCGGTCGCCGCATACACTATTCTCAG
AATGACTTGGTTGAGTACTCACCAGTCACAGAAAAGCATCTTACGGATGGCATGACAGTAAGAGAATTAT
GCAGTGCTGCCATAACCATGAGTGATAACACTGCGGCCAACTTACTTCTGACAACGATCGGAGGACCGAA
GGAGCTAACCGCTTTTTTGCACAACATGGGGGATCATGTAACTCGCCTTGATCGTTGGGAACCGGAGCTG
AATGAAGCCATACCAAACGACGAGCGTGACACCACGATGCCTGTAGCAATGGCAACAACGTTGCGCAAAC
TATTAACTGGCGAACTACTTACTCTAGCTTCCCGGCAACAATTAATAGACTGGATGGAGGCGGATAAAGT
TGCAGGACCACTTCTGCGCTCGGCCCTTCCGGCTGGCTGGTTTATTGCTGATAAATCTGGAGCCGGTGAG
CGTGGGTCTCGCGGTATCATTGCAGCACTGGGGCCAGATGGTAAGCCCTCCCGTATCGTAGTTATCTACA
CGACGGGGAGTCAGGCAACTATGGATGAACGAAATAGACAGATCGCTGAGATAGGTGCCTCACTGATTAA
GCATTGGTAACTGTCAGACCAAGTTTACTCATATATACTTTAGATTGATTTAAAACTTCATTTTTAATTT
AAAAGGATCTAGGTGAAGATCCTTTTTGATAATCTCATGACCAAAATCCCTTAACGTGAGTTTTCGTTCC
ACTGAGCGTCAGACCCCGTAGAAAAGATCAAAGGATCTTCTTGAGATCCTTTTTTTCTGCGCGTAATCTG
CTGCTTGCAAACAAAAAAACCACCGCTACCAGCGGTGGTTTGTTTGCCGGATCAAGAGCTACCAACTCTT
TTTCCGAAGGTAACTGGCTTCAGCAGAGCGCAGATACCAAATACTGTTCTTCTAGTGTAGCCGTAGTTAG
GCCACCACTTCAAGAACTCTGTAGCACCGCCTACATACCTCGCTCTGCTAATCCTGTTACCAGTGGCTGC
TGCCAGTGGCGATAAGTCGTGTCTTACCGGGTTGGACTCAAGACGATAGTTACCGGATAAGGCGCAGCGG
TCGGGCTGAACGGGGGGTTCGTGCACACAGCCCAGCTTGGAGCGAACGACCTACACCGAACTGAGATACC
TACAGCGTGAGCTATGAGAAAGCGCCACGCTTCCCGAAGGGAGAAAGGCGGACAGGTATCCGGTAAGCGG
CAGGGTCGGAACAGGAGAGCGCACGAGGGAGCTTCCAGGGGGAAACGCCTGGTATCTTTATAGTCCTGTC
GGGTTTCGCCACCTCTGACTTGAGCGTCGATTTTTGTGATGCTCGTCAGGGGGGCGGAGCCTATGGAAAA
ACGCCAGCAACGCGGCCTTTTTACGGTTCCTGGCCTTTTGCTGGCCTTTTGCTCACATGTTCTTTCCTGC
GTTATCCCCTGATTCTGTGGATAACCGTATTACCGCCTTTGAGTGAGCTGATACCGCTCGCCGCAGCCGA
ACGACCGAGCGCAGCGAGTCAGTGAGCGAGGAAGCGGAAGAGCGCCCAATACGCAAACCGCCTCTCCCCG
CGCGTTGGCCGATTCATTAATGCAGCAAGCTCATGGCTGACTAATTTTTTTTATTTATGCAGAGGCCGAG
GCCGCCTCGGCCTCTGAGCTATTCCAGAAGTAGTGAGGAGGCTTTTTTGGAGGCCTAGGCTTTTGCAAAA
AGCTCCCCGTGGCACGACAGGTTTCCCGACTGGAAAGCGGGCAGTGAGCGCAACGCAATTAATGTGAGTT
AGCTCACTCATTAGGCACCCCAGGCTTTACACTTTATGCTTCCGGCTCGTATGTTGTGTGGAATTGTGAG
CGGATAACAATTTCACACAGGAAACAGCTATGACATGATTACGAATTTCACAAATAAAGCATTTTTTTCA
CTGCATTCTAGTTGTGGTTTGTCCAAACTCATCAATGTATCTTATCATGTCTGGATCAACTGGATAACTC
AAGCTAACCAAAATCATCCCAAACTTCCCACCCCATACCCTATTACCACTGCCAATTACCTGTGGTTTCA
TTTACTCTAAACCTGTGATTCCTCTGAATTATTTTCATTTTAAAGAAATTGTATTTGTTAAATATGTACT
ACAAACTTAGTAGT
Features (pLannotate 1.2.2; 31 found; start..end, strand, type, name):
    377..634     +  LTR            5' LTR (truncated): truncated 5' long terminal repeat (LTR) from HIV-1
    681..806     +  misc_feature   HIV-1 Ψ: packaging signal of human immunodeficiency virus type 1
    790..1128    +  CDS            HIV-1 gag (fragment): gag protein from human immunodeficiency virus 1; gag
   1303..1536    +  misc_feature   RRE: The Rev response element (RRE) of HIV-1 allows for Rev-dependent mRNA export from the nucleus to the cytoplasm.
   1913..2013    +  CDS            Rev (fragment): human immunodeficiency virus 1 (HIV-1) Rev protein; rev; enhances nuclear export of unspliced and incompletely spliced viral mRNAs
   2058..2175    +  misc_feature   cPPT/CTS: central polypurine tract and central termination sequence of HIV-1
   2223..3401    +  promoter       EF-1α promoter: strong constitutive promoter for human elongation factor EF-1α
   3422..3442    +  protein_bind   attB1: mutant version of attB; core recombination site for the Gateway® BP reaction BP Clonase™
   3448..5250    +  CDS            BRAF (fragment): BRAF_HUMAN - Also known as BRAF1, RAFB1. Experimental evidence at protein level: Swiss-Prot protein existence level 1. Protein kinase involved in the transduction of mitogenic signals from the cell membrane to the nucleus (Probable). Phosphorylates MAP2K1, and thereby activates the MAP kinase signal transduction pathway (PubMed:21441910, PubMed:29433126). May play a role in the postsynaptic responses of hippocampal neurons (PubMed:1508179). From Homo sapiens (Human).
   5252..5749    +  CDS            Braf (fragment): BRAF_MOUSE - Also known as B-raf. Experimental evidence at protein level: Swiss-Prot protein existence level 1. Involved in the transduction of mitogenic signals from the cell membrane to the nucleus. Phosphorylates MAP2K1, and thereby activates the MAP kinase signal transduction pathway. May play a role in the postsynaptic responses of hippocampal neurons. From Mus musculus (Mouse).
   5754..5778    -  protein_bind   attB2: mutant version of attB; recombination site for the Gateway® BP reaction BP Clonase™
   5786..5804    +  promoter       T3 promoter: promoter for bacteriophage T3 RNA polymerase
   5830..5848    -  promoter       T7 promoter: promoter for bacteriophage T7 RNA polymerase
   5854..5872    -  protein_bind   attB4 (fragment): mutant version of attB; core recombination site for the Gateway® BP reaction BP Clonase™
   5928..5969    +  CDS            V5 tag: epitope tag from simian virus 5
   6095..6557    +  misc_feature   IRES: internal ribosome entry site (IRES) of the encephalomyocarditis virus (EMCV)
   6571..7168    +  CDS            PuroR (fragment): puromycin N-acetyltransferase; pac from Streptomyces; confers resistance to puromycin
   7184..7772    +  misc_feature   WPRE: woodchuck hepatitis virus posttranscriptional regulatory element
   7780..7845    +  CDS            nef (fragment): NEF_HV1Z2 - Experimental evidence at protein level: Swiss-Prot protein existence level 1. Extracellular Nef protein targets CD4(+) T-lymphocytes for apoptosis by interacting with CXCR4 surface receptors. From Human immunodeficiency virus type 1 group M subtype D (isolate Z2/CDC-Z34) (HIV-1).
   7847..8080    +  LTR            3' LTR (ΔU3): self-inactivating 3' long terminal repeat (LTR) from HIV-1
   8285..8389    +  promoter       AmpR promoter: bla
   8390..9250    +  CDS            AmpR: β-lactamase; bla; confers resistance to ampicillin, carbenicillin, and related antibiotics
   9421..10009   +  rep_origin     ori: high-copy-number ColE1/pMB1/pBR322/pUC origin of replication
  10192..10246   +  CDS            lacI (fragment): lac repressor; lacI; The lac repressor binds to the lac operator to inhibit transcription in E. coli. This inhibition can be relieved by adding lactose or isopropyl-β-D-thiogalactopyranoside (IPTG).
  10252..10345   +  rep_origin     SV40 ori (fragment): SV40 origin of replication
  10370..10407   +  CDS            lacI (fragment): lac repressor; lacI; The lac repressor binds to the lac operator to inhibit transcription in E. coli. This inhibition can be relieved by adding lactose or isopropyl-β-D-thiogalactopyranoside (IPTG).
  10420..10441   +  protein_bind   CAP binding site: CAP binding activates transcription in the presence of cAMP. E. coli catabolite activator protein
  10456..10486   +  promoter       lac promoter: promoter for the E. coli lac operon
  10490..10512   +  protein_bind   lac operator (fragment): The lac repressor binds to the lac operator to inhibit transcription in E. coli. This inhibition can be relieved by adding lactose or isopropyl-β-D-thiogalactopyranoside (IPTG). lac repressor encoded by lacI
  10544..10627   +  polyA_signal   SV40 poly(A) signal (fragment): SV40 polyadenylation signal
  10794..329     +  CDS            nef (fragment) (across the origin): NEF_HV1BR - Experimental evidence at protein level: Swiss-Prot protein existence level 1. Extracellular Nef protein targets CD4(+) T-lymphocytes for apoptosis by interacting with CXCR4 surface receptors (PubMed:14990729). From Human immunodeficiency virus type 1 group M subtype B (isolate BRU/LAI) (HIV-1).
