[The description below was written by a language model from this plasmid's Addgene catalogue record and pLannotate feature annotations shown in this document.]
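Description:
pHAGE-BRAF-V600Ifs*13 is an HIV-1-based lentiviral expression plasmid built on the pHAGE backbone that carries a frameshift mutant of human BRAF. It is maintained in E. coli through a high-copy ColE1/pUC-type origin and an ampicillin resistance gene (β-lactamase). The viral portion contains a truncated 5' LTR, the Ψ packaging signal with an adjoining gag fragment, the Rev response element for Rev-dependent nuclear export of the genomic RNA, the cPPT/CTS element, a WPRE to boost transcript expression, and a ΔU3 self-inactivating 3' LTR. The viral structural and regulatory proteins needed to make particles are present only as fragments, so they must be supplied in trans.

Between the LTRs, the constitutive human EF-1α promoter drives the BRAF open reading frame, which was introduced by Gateway cloning and is flanked by attB1 and attB2 sites. The annotation splits the insert into two adjacent BRAF matches with a break near codon 600. This is consistent with the recorded V600Ifs*13 change, in which valine 600 becomes isoleucine and the shifted frame is expected to terminate after a short stretch, truncating the kinase domain. The labelling of the second segment as mouse Braf most likely reflects homology matching by the annotation tool rather than a chimeric insert. A V5 tag lies downstream of attB2, but given the premature stop it would not be expected to be fused to this mutant protein. An EMCV IRES followed by a puromycin N-acetyltransferase gene on the same transcript allows selection of transduced mammalian cells. The construct belongs to a collection made for the systematic functional annotation of somatic cancer mutations, and it serves for stable lentiviral expression of this BRAF variant.
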