Addgene plasmid #116198: pHAGE-BRAF-V600Ifs*13
Purpose: Lentiviral expression of BRAF V600Ifs*13
Depositing lab: Gordon Mills & Kenneth Scott. Depositing organization: Baylor College of Medicine. Publication: Systematic Functional Annotation of Somatic Mutations in Cancer. Ng PK, Li J, Jeong KJ, Shao S, Chen H, Tsang YH, Sengupta S, Wang Z, Bhavana VH, Tran R, Soewito S, Minussi DC, Moreno D, Kong K, Dogruluk T, Lu H, Gao J, Tokheim C, Zhou DC, Johnson AM, Zeng J, Ip CKM, Ju Z, Wester M, Yu S, Li Y, Vellano CP, Schultz N, Karchin R, Ding L, Lu Y, Cheung LWT, Chen K, Shaw KR, Meric-Bernstam F, Scott KL, Yi S, Sahni N, Liang H, Mills GB. Cancer Cell. 2018 Mar 12;33(3):450-462.e10. doi: 10.1016/j.ccell.2018.01.021. PubMed 29533785.
Backbone
  Vector backbone: pHAGE
  Vector type: Lentiviral
Growth in bacteria
  Bacterial resistance: Ampicillin, 100 μg/mL
  Growth temperature: 37°C
  Growth strain: Stbl3
  Copy number: High Copy
Gene/Insert
  Gene/Insert name: BRAF
  Species: H. sapiens (human)
  Mutation: V600Ifs*13
  Entrez Gene: BRAF (a.k.a. B-RAF1, B-raf, BRAF-1, BRAF1, NS7, RAFB1)
  Cloning method: Gateway Cloning
Terms and licenses: Academic/Nonprofit Terms; Industry Terms: Not Available to Industry
How to cite: pHAGE-BRAF-V600Ifs*13 was a gift from Gordon Mills & Kenneth Scott (Addgene plasmid # 116198 ; http://n2t.net/addgene:116198 ; RRID:Addgene_116198)
