>Addgene plasmid #116198 | pHAGE-BRAF-V600Ifs*13 | depositor partial sequence | sequence record 219071 | insert
ATGGCGGCGCTGAGCGGTGGCGGTGGTGGCGGCGCGGAGCCGGGCCAGGCTCTGTTCAACGGGGACATGG
AGCCCGAGGCCGGCGCCGGCGCCGGCGCCGCGGCCTCTTCGGCTGCGGACCCTGCCATTCCGGAGGAGGT
GTGGAATATCAAACAAATGATTAAGTTGACACAGGAACATATAGAGGCCCTATTGGACAAATTTGGTGGG
GAGCATAATCCACCATCAATATATCTGGAGGCCTATGAAGAATACACCAGCAAGCTAGATGCACTCCAAC
AAAGAGAACAACAGTTATTGGAATCTCTGGGGAACGGAACTGATTTTTCTGTTTCTAGCTCTGCATCAAT
GGATACCGTTACATCTTCTTCCTCTTCTAGCCTTTCAGTGCTACCTTCATCTCTTTCAGTTTTTCAAAAT
CCCACAGATGTGGCACGGAGCAACCCCAAGTCACCACAAAAACCTATCGTTAGAGTCTTCCTGCCCAACA
AACAGAGGACAGTGGTACCTGCAAGGTGTGGAGTTACAGTCCGAGACAGTCTAAAGAAAGCACTGATGAT
GAGAGGTCTAATCCCAGAGTGCTGTGCTGTTTACAGAATTCAGGATGGAGAGAAGAAACCAATTGGTTGG
GACACTGATATTTCCTGGCTTACTGGAGAAGAATTGCATGTGGAAGTGTTGGAGAATGTTCCACTTACAA
CACACAACTTTGTACGAAAAACGTTTTTCACCTTAGCATTTTGTGACTTTTGTCGAAAGCTGCTTTTCCA
GGGTTTCCGCTGTCAAACATGTGGTTATAAATTTCACCAGCGTTGTAGTACAGAAGTTCCACTGATGTGT
GTTAATTATGACCAACTTGATTTGCTGTTTGTCTCCAAGTTCTTTGAACACCACCCAATACCACAGGAAG
AGGCGTCCTTAGCAGAGACTGCCCTAACATCTGGATCATCCCCTTCCGCACCCGCCTCGGACTCTATTGG
GCCCCAAATTCTCACCAGTCCGTCTCCTTCAAAATCCATTCCAATTCCACAGCCCTTCCGACCAGCAGAT
GAAGATCATCGAAATCAATTTGGGCAACGAGACCGATCCTCATCAGCTCCCAATGTGCATATAAACACAA
TAGAACCTGTCAATATTGATGACTTGATTAGAGACCAAGGATTTCGTGGTGATGGAGGATCAACCACAGG
TTTGTCTGCTACCCCCCCTGCCTCATTACCTGGCTCACTAACTAACGTGAAAGCCTTACAGAAATCTCCA
GGACCTCAGCGAGAAAGGAAGTCATCTTCATCCTCAGAAGACAGGAATCGAATGAAAACACTTGGTAGAC
GGGACTCGAGTGATGATTGGGAGATTCCTGATGGGCAGATTACAGTGGGACAAAGAATTGGATCTGGATC
ATTTGGAACAGTCTACAAGGGAAAGTGGCATGGTGATGTGGCAGTGAAAATGTTGAATGTGACAGCACCT
ACACCTCAGCAGTTACAAGCCTTCAAAAATGAAGTAGGAGTACTCAGGAAAACACGACATGTGAATATCC
TACTCTTCATGGGCTATTCCACAAAGCCACAACTGGCTATTGTTACCCAGTGGTGTGAGGGCTCCAGCTT
GTATCACCATCTCCATATCATTGAGACCAAATTTGAGATGATCAAACTTATAGATATTGCACGACAGACT
GCACAGGGCATGGATTACTTACACGCCAAGTCAATCATCCACAGAGACCTCAAGAGTAATAATATATTTC
TTCATGAAGACCTCACAGTAAAAATAGGTGATTTTGGTCTAGCTACAATACAGGAAATCTCGATGGAGTG
GGTCCCATCAGTTTGAACAGTTGTCTGGATCCATTTTGTGGATGGCACCAGAAGTCATCAGAATGCAAGA
TAAAAATCCATACAGCTTTCAGTCAGATGTATATGCATTTGGAATTGTTCTGTATGAATTGATGACTGGA
CAGTTACCTTATTCAAACATCAACAACAGGGACCAGATAATTTTTATGGTGGGACGAGGATACCTGTCTC
CAGATCTCAGTAAGGTACGGAGTAACTGTCCAAAAGCCATGAAGAGATTAATGGCAGAGTGCCTCAAAAA
GAAAAGAGATGAGAGACCACTCTTTCCCCAAATTCTCGCCTCTATTGAGCTGCTGGCCCGCTCATTGCCA
AAAATTCACCGCAGTGCATCAGAACCCTCCTTGAATCGGGCTGGTTTCCAAACAGAGGATTTTAGTCTAT
ATGCTTGTGCTTCTCCAAAAACACCCATCCAGGCAGGGGGATATGGTGCGTTTCCTGTCCACTAG
